>Addgene plasmid #56475 | Emerald-H2B-6 | depositor partial sequence | sequence record 87368 | insert sequence
CGACGTCAGATCCGCTAGCGCTACCGGACTCAGATCTCGAGCTCAAGCTTCGAATTCTGCAGTCGACGGT
ACCGCCACCATGCCAGAGCCAGCGAAGTCTGCTCCCGCCCCGAAAAAGGGCTCCAAGAAGGCGGTGACTA
AGGCGCAGAAGAAAGGCGGCAAGAAGCGCAAGCGCAGCCGCAAGGAGAGCTATTCCATCTATGTGTACAA
GGTTCTGAAGCAGGTCCACCCTGACACCGGCATTTCGTCCAAGGCCATGGGCATCATGAATTCGTTTGTG
AACGACATTTTCGAGCGCATCGCAGGTGAGGCTTCCCGCCTGGCGCATTACAACAAGCGCTCGACCATCA
CCTCCAGGGAGATCCAGACGGCCGTGCGCCTGCTGCTGCCTGGGGAGTTGGCCAAGCACGCCGTGTCCGA
GGGTACTAAGGCCATCACCAAGTACACCAGCGCTAAGGATCCACCGGTCGCCACCATGGTGAGCAAGGGC
GAGGAGCTGTTCACCGGGGTGGTGCCCATCCTGGTCGAGCTGGACGGCGACGTAAACGGCCACAAGTTCA
GCGTGTCCGGCGAGGGCGAGGGCGATGCCACCTACGGCAAGCTGACCCTGAAGTTCATCTGCACCACCGG
CAAGCTGCCCGTGCCCTGGCCCACCCTCGTGACCACCTTGACCTACGGCGTGCAGTGCTTCGCCCGCTAC
CCCGACCACATGAAGCAGCACGACTTCTTCAAGTCCGCCATGCCCGAAGGCTACGTCCAGGAGCGCACCA
TCTTCTTCAAGGACGACGGCAACTACAAGACCCGCGCCGAGGTGAAGTTCGAGGGCGACACCCTGGTGAA
CCGCATCGAGCTGAAGGGCATCGACTTCAAGGAGGACGGCAACATCCTGGGGCACAAGCTGGAGTACAAC
TACAACAGCCACAAGGTCTATATCACCGCCGACAAGCAGAAGAACGGCATCAAGGTGAACTTCAAGACCC
GCCACAACATCGAGGACGGCAGCGTGCAGCTCGCCGACCACTACCAGCAGAACACCCCCATCGGCGACGG
CCCCGTGCTGCTGCCCGACAACCACTACCTGAGCACCCAGTCCGCCCTGAGCAAAGACCCCAACGAGAAG
CGCGATCACATGGTCCTGCTGGAGTTCGTGACCGCCGCCGGGATCACTCTCGGCATGGACGAGCTGTACA
AGTAAGCGGCCGCGACTCTAGATCATAATCAGCCATACCACATT
