>Addgene plasmid #56475 | Emerald-H2B-6 | addgene partial sequence | sequence record 156203 | CMV-F 5'-CGCAAATGGGCGGTAGGCGTG-3'
GCAGAGCTGGTTTAGTGAACCGTCAGATCCGCTAGCGCTACCGGACTCAGATCTCGAGCTCAAGCTTCGA
ATTCTGCAGTCGACGGTACCGCCACCATGCCAGAGCCAGCGAAGTCTGCTCCCGCCCCGAAAAAGGGCTC
CAAGAAGGCGGTGACTAAGGCGCAGAAGAAAGGCGGCAAGAAGCGCAAGCGCAGCCGCAAGGAGAGCTAT
TCCATCTATGTGTACAAGGTTCTGAAGCAGGTCCACCCTGACACCGGCATTTCGTCCAAGGCCATGGGCA
TCATGAATTCGTTTGTGAACGACATTTTCGAGCGCATCGCAGGTGAGGCTTCCCGCCTGGCGCATTACAA
CAAGCGCTCGACCATCACCTCCAGGGAGATCCAGACGGCCGTGCGCCTGCTGCTGCCTGGGGAGTTGGCC
AAGCACGCCGTGTCCGAGGGTACTAAGGCCATCACCAAGTACACCAGCGCTAAGGATCCACCGGTCGCCA
CCATGGTGAGCAAGGGCGAGGAGCTGTTCACCGGGGTGGTGCCCATCCTGGTCGAGCTGGACGGCGACGT
AAACGGCCACAAGTTCAGCGTGTCCGGCGAGGGCGAGGGCGATGCCACCTACGGCAAGCTGACCCTGAAG
TTCATCTGCACCACCGGCAAGCTGCCCGTGCCCTGGCCCACCCTCGTGACCACCTTGACCTACGGCGTGC
AGTGCTTCGCCCGCTACCCCGACCACATGAAGCAGCACGACTTCTTCAAGTCCGCCATGCCCGAAGGCTA
CGTCCAGGAGCGCACCATCTTCTTCAAGGACGACGGCAACT
