[The description below was written by a language model from this plasmid's Addgene catalogue record.]
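Description:
Emerald-H2B-6 is a mammalian expression plasmid that produces human histone H2B fused to the green fluorescent protein Emerald, for labelling chromatin and the nucleus in living or fixed cells. It is built on an Emerald fluorescent-protein backbone of about 4.75 kb (excluding the insert). In bacteria it is maintained as a high-copy plasmid under kanamycin selection. In mammalian cells a neomycin resistance marker allows transfected cells to be selected with G418, which makes it possible to derive stable lines. The record does not include a feature table, so the origins of replication and the promoters driving the resistance marker are not stated.

The insert is the human H2B coding sequence corresponding to the gene H2BC11 (also known as HIST1H2BJ). It carries two recorded amino-acid substitutions, D26G and V119I, relative to the reference. Transcription is driven by the CMV promoter, a strong constitutive promoter in most mammalian cell types. The listed 3′ sequencing primer points to an SV40 polyadenylation signal downstream of the cassette. Emerald is placed at the C terminus of H2B and is contributed by the backbone. The "6" in the name may refer to the linker between the two proteins, but the record does not explain it.

Because H2B is a core nucleosome component, the fusion is incorporated into chromatin and gives a nuclear signal. Constructs of this type are typically used as localization markers, for example to visualise nuclei and follow chromosomes through mitosis. The recorded spectral values are excitation at 487 nm and emission at 509 nm, compatible with standard GFP filter sets. The cloning method is listed as unknown.
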