Addgene plasmid #56475: Emerald-H2B-6
Purpose: Localization: Nucleus/Histones, Excitation: 487, Emission: 509
Depositing lab: Michael Davidson. Depositing organization: Florida State University, Tallahassee.
Backbone
  Vector backbone: Emerald
  Backbone size w/o insert (bp): 4750
  Vector type: Mammalian Expression
  Selectable markers: Neomycin (select with G418)
Growth in bacteria
  Bacterial resistance: Kanamycin, 50 μg/mL
  Growth temperature: 37°C
  Growth strain: DH5alpha
  Copy number: High Copy
Gene/Insert
  Gene/Insert name: H2B (alt names: Human Histone H2B; NM_021058.3)
  Species: H. sapiens (human)
  Mutation: D26G and V119I in H2B
  Entrez Gene: H2BC11 (a.k.a. H2B/r, H2BFR, H2BJ, HIST1H2BJ)
  Promoter: CMV
  Tag / fusion protein: Emerald (C terminal on backbone)
  Cloning method: Unknown
  Sequencing primers: 5′ CMV-F; 3′ SV40pA-R
Terms and licenses: Academic/Nonprofit Terms; Industry Terms
Depositor comments: . Excitation = 487; Emission = 509
How to cite: Emerald-H2B-6 was a gift from Michael Davidson (Addgene plasmid # 56475 ; http://n2t.net/addgene:56475 ; RRID:Addgene_56475)
